>Addgene plasmid #233154 | pMXs-NIL | addgene full sequence | sequence record 465028 | Addgene NGS Result
GCGACACAGTGTGGGTCCGCCGACACCAGACTAAGAACCTAGAACCTCGCTGGAAAGGACCTTACACAGT
CCTGCTGACCACCCCCACCGCCCTCAAAGTAGACGGCATCGCAGCTTGGATACACGCCGCCCACGTGAAG
GCTGCCGACCCCGGGGGTGGACCATCCTCTAGACTGCCGGATCTAGCTAGTTAATCGACGGTATCGATAA
GCTATCAAACAAGTTTGTACAAAAAAGCAGGCTCCACCATGGGAACCAATTCAGTCGACTGGATCCGGTA
CTACTGCCACCATGTTCGTCAAATCTGAGACTCTGGAGTTGAAGGAGGAAGAGGAGGTACTGATGCTGCT
GGGCTCGGCTTCCCCGGCCTCGGCGACCCTGACCCCGATGTCCTCCAGCGCGGACGAGGAGGAGGACGAG
GAGCTGCGCCGGCCGGGCTCCGCGCGTGGGCAGCGTGGAGCGGAAGCCGGGCAGGGGGTGCAGGGCAGTC
CGGCGTCGGGTGCCGGGGGTTGCCGGCCAGGGCGGCTGCTGGGCCTGATGCACGAGTGCAAGCGTCGCCC
GTCGCGCTCACGGGCCGTCTCCCGAGGTGCCAAGACGGCGGAGACGGTGCAGCGCATCAAGAAGACCCGC
AGGCTCAAGGCCAACAACCGCGAGCGCAACCGCATGCACAACCTAAACGCCGCGCTGGACGCGCTGCGCG
AGGTGCTGCCCACCTTCCCCGAGGATGCCAAGCTCACGAAGATCGAGACGCTGCGCTTCGCCCACAATTA
CATCTGGGCGCTCACCGAGACTCTGCGCCTGGCGGACCACTGCGCCGGCGCCGGTGGCCTCCAGGGGGCG
CTCTTCACGGAGGCGGTGCTCCTGAGCCCGGGAGCTGCGCTCGGCGCCAGCGGGGACAGCCCTTCTCCAC
CTTCCTCCTGGAGCTGCACCAACAGCCCGGCGTCATCCTCCAACTCCACGTCCCCATACAGCTGCACTTT
ATCGCCCGCTAGCCCCGGGTCAGACGTGGACTACTGGCAGCCCCCACCTCCGGAGAAGCATCGTTATGCG
CCTCACCTGCCCCTCGCCAGGGACTGTATCGGAAGCGGAGCTACTAACTTCAGCCTGCTGAAGCAGGCTG
GAGACGTGGAGGAGAACCCTGGACCTATGGGAGACATGGGCGATCCACCAAAAAAAAAACGTCTGATTTC
CCTGTGTGTTGGTTGCGGCAATCAAATTCACGACCAGTATATTCTGAGGGTTTCTCCGGATTTGGAGTGG
CATGCAGCATGTTTGAAATGTGCGGAGTGTAATCAGTATTTGGACGAAAGCTGTACGTGCTTTGTTAGGG
ATGGGAAAACCTACTGTAAAAGAGATTATATCAGGTTGTACGGGATCAAATGCGCCAAGTGCAGCATAGG
CTTCAGCAAGAACGACTTCGTGATGCGCGCCCGCTCTAAGGTGTACCACATCGAGTGTTTCCGCTGTGTA
GCCTGCAGCCGACAGCTCATCCCGGGAGACGAATTCGCCCTGCGGGAGGATGGGCTTTTCTGCCGTGCAG
ACCACGATGTGGTGGAGAGAGCCAGCCTGGGAGCTGGAGATCCTCTCAGTCCCTTGCATCCAGCGCGGCC
TCTGCAAATGGCAGCCGAACCCATCTCGGCTAGGCAGCCAGCTCTGCGGCCGCACGTCCACAAGCAGCCG
GAGAAGACCACCCGAGTGCGGACTGTGCTCAACGAGAAGCAGCTGCACACCTTGCGGACCTGCTATGCCG
CCAACCCTCGGCCAGATGCGCTCATGAAGGAGCAACTAGTGGAGATGACGGGCCTCAGTCCCAGAGTCAT
CCGAGTGTGGTTTCAAAACAAGCGGTGCAAGGACAAGAAACGCAGCATCATGATGAAGCAGCTCCAGCAG
CAGCAACCCAACGACAAAACTAATATCCAGGGGATGACAGGAACTCCCATGGTGGCTGCTAGTCCGGAGA
GACATGATGGTGGTTTACAGGCTAACCCAGTAGAGGTGCAAAGTTACCAGCCGCCCTGGAAAGTACTGAG
TGACTTCGCCTTGCAAAGCGACATAGATCAGCCTGCTTTTCAGCAACTGGTCAATTTTTCAGAAGGAGGA
CCAGGCTCTAATTCTACTGGCAGTGAAGTAGCATCGATGTCCTCGCAGCTCCCAGATACACCCAACAGCA
TGGTAGCCAGTCCTATTGAGGCAGGCAGTGGTGAGGGCAGAGGAAGTCTGCTAACATGCGGTGACGTCGA
GGAGAATCCTGGCCCAATGCTGCTAGAAGCAGAACTCGATTGCCACCGAGAGAGGCCCGGTGCCCCTGGA
GCTTCTGCCCTCTGTACCTTCAGCAGGACTCCAGAGATCCCGATGTGTGCAGGCTGTGACCAGCACATCT
TGGACCGTTTCATCCTTAAGGCTCTGGACCGACATTGGCACAGCAAGTGTCTCAAGTGCAGTGACTGCCA
CGTCCCTCTGGCTGAGCGCTGCTTCAGCCGCGGGGAGAGCGTCTACTGCAAAGACGACTTCTTTAAGCGC
TTCGGGACCAAGTGCGCCGCATGCCAGCTGGGCATCCCGCCCACGCAGGTGGTGCGCCGCGCCCAGGACT
TCGTGTACCACCTGCATTGCTTCGCCTGCGTGGTCTGCAAGCGGCAGCTGGCCACGGGCGACGAGTTCTA
CCTCATGGAAGACAGCCGGCTGGTGTGCAAGGCGGACTACGAAACAGCCAAGCAGCGAGAAGCCGAGGCC
ACAGCCAAGCGGCCGCGCACCACCATCACCGCCAAGCAGCTGGAGACGCTGAAGAGCGCCTACAACACTT
CGCCCAAGCCGGCGCGCCACGTGCGCGAGCAGCTCTCCTCCGAGACTGGCCTGGACATGCGAGTGGTGCA
GGTGTGGTTCCAGAATCGCCGGGCTAAGGAAAAGAGACTGAAGAAAGACGCTGGCCGGCAGCGCTGGGGA
CAGTATTTCCGCAATATGAAGCGCTCCCGCGGCAGTTCCAAGTCCGACAAGGACAGCATCCAGGAGGGAC
AAGACAGCGACGCCGAAGTCTCCTTCACTGATGAGCCGTCCATGGCTGACATGGGGCCTGCTAATGGCCT
GTACAGCAGCCTGGGAGAGCCTGCCCCTGCGTTGGGCCGGCCCGTAGGAGGCCTGGGCAGCTTTACCCTG
GATCACGGAGGCTTGACGGGTCCAGAGCAGTACCGAGAGCTACGCCCAGGCAGCCCCTATGGCATCCCCC
CATCTCCTGCAGCCCCCCAGAGCCTTCCTGGCCCCCAGCCTCTCCTCTCCAGCCTGGTATACCCAGACAC
CAACTTGAGCCTTGTCCCTTCAGGGCCCCCAGGTGGACCCCCACCCATGAGGGTGCTGGCTGGAAATGGG
CCCAGCTCCGACCTGTCCACAGAGAGCAGTTCTGGCTACCCAGACTTTCCTGCTAGCCCTGCTTCCTGGC
TGGATGAAGTAGACCATGCTCAGTTCTAACGCTGATATCTAGACCCAGCTTTCTTGTACAAAGTGGTTCG
ATAGCTTATCGATAATCAACCTCTGGATTACAAAATTTGTGAAAGATTGACTGGTATTCTTAACTATGTT
GCTCCTTTTACGCTATGTGGATACGCTGCTTTAATGCCTTTGTATCATGCTATTGCTTCCCGTATGGCTT
TCATTTTCTCCTCCTTGTATAAATCCTGGTTGCTGTCTCTTTATGAGGAGTTGTGGCCCGTTGTCAGGCA
ACGTGGCGTGGTGTGCACTGTGTTTGCTGACGCAACCCCCACTGGTTGGGGCATTGCCACCACCTGTCAG
CTCCTTTCCGGGACTTTCGCTTTCCCCCTCCCTATTGCCACGGCGGAACTCATCGCCGCCTGCCTTGCCC
GCTGCTGGACAGGGGCTCGGCTGTTGGGCACTGACAATTCCGTGGTGTTGTCGGGGAAATCATCGTCCTT
TCCTTGGCTGCTCGCCTGTGTTGCCACCTGGATTCTGCGCGGGACGTCCTTCTGCTACGTCCCTTCGGCC
CTCAATCCAGCGGACCTTCCTTCCCGCGGCCTGCTGCCGGCTCTGCGGCCTCTTCCGCGTCTTCGCCTTC
GCCCTCAGACGAGTCGGATCTCCCTTTGGGCCGCCTCCCCGCATCGATACCGTCGACGATAAAATAAAAG
ATTTTATTTAGTCTCCAGAAAAAGGGGGGAATGAAAGACCCCACCTGTAGGTTTGGCAAGCTAGCTTAAG
TAACGCCATTTTGCAAGGCATGGAAAAATACATAACTGAGAATAGAGAAGTTCAGATCAAGGTCAGGAAC
AGATGGAACAGCTGAATATGGGCCAAACAGGATATCTGTGGTAAGCAGTTCCTGCCCCGGCTCAGGGCCA
AGAACAGATGGAACAGCTGAATATGGGCCAAACAGGATATCTGTGGTAAGCAGTTCCTGCCCCGGCTCAG
GGCCAAGAACAGATGGTCCCCAGATGCGGTCCAGCCCTCAGCAGTTTCTAGAGAACCATCAGATGTTTCC
AGGGTGCCCCAAGGACCTGAAATGACCCTGTGCCTTATTTGAACTAACCAATCAGTTCGCTTCTCGCTTC
TGTTCGCGCGCTTCTGCTCCCCGAGCTCAATAAAAGAGCCCACAACCCCTCACTCGGCGCGCCAGTCCTC
CGATTGACTGAGTCGCCCGGGTACCCGTGTATCCAATAAACCCTCTTGCAGTTGCATCCGACTTGTGGTC
TCGCTGTTCCTTGGGAGGGTCTCCTCTGAGTGATTGACTACCCGTCAGCGGGGGTCTTTCACATGCAGCA
TGTATCAAAATTAATTTGGTTTTTTTTCTTAAGTATTTACATTAAATGGCCATAGTTGCATTAATGAATC
GGCCAACGCGCGGGGAGAGGCGGTTTGCGTATTGGGCGCTCTTCCGCTTCCTCGCTCACTGACTCGCTGC
GCTCGGTCGTTCGGCTGCGGCGAGCGGTATCAGCTCACTCAAAGGCGGTAATACGGTTATCCACAGAATC
AGGGGATAACGCAGGAAAGAACATGTGAGCAAAAGGCCAGCAAAAGGCCAGGAACCGTAAAAAGGCCGCG
TTGCTGGCGTTTTTCCATAGGCTCCGCCCCCCTGACGAGCATCACAAAAATCGACGCTCAAGTCAGAGGT
GGCGAAACCCGACAGGACTATAAAGATACCAGGCGTTTCCCCCTGGAAGCTCCCTCGTGCGCTCTCCTGT
TCCGACCCTGCCGCTTACCGGATACCTGTCCGCCTTTCTCCCTTCGGGAAGCGTGGCGCTTTCTCATAGC
TCACGCTGTAGGTATCTCAGTTCGGTGTAGGTCGTTCGCTCCAAGCTGGGCTGTGTGCACGAACCCCCCG
TTCAGCCCGACCGCTGCGCCTTATCCGGTAACTATCGTCTTGAGTCCAACCCGGTAAGACACGACTTATC
GCCACTGGCAGCAGCCACTGGTAACAGGATTAGCAGAGCGAGGTATGTAGGCGGTGCTACAGAGTTCTTG
AAGTGGTGGCCTAACTACGGCTACACTAGAAGAACAGTATTTGGTATCTGCGCTCTGCTGAAGCCAGTTA
CCTTCGGAAAAAGAGTTGGTAGCTCTTGATCCGGCAAACAAACCACCGCTGGTAGCGGTGGTTTTTTTGT
TTGCAAGCAGCAGATTACGCGCAGAAAAAAAGGATCTCAAGAAGATCCTTTGATCTTTTCTACGGGGTCT
GACGCTCAGTGGAACGAAAACTCACGTTAAGGGATTTTGGTCATGAGATTATCAAAAAGGATCTTCACCT
AGATCCTTTTGCGGCCGGCCGCAAATCAATCTAAAGTATATATGAGTAAACTTGGTCTGACAGTTACCAA
TGCTTAATCAGTGAGGCACCTATCTCAGCGATCTGTCTATTTCGTTCATCCATAGTTGCCTGACTCCCCG
TCGTGTAGATAACTACGATACGGGAGGGCTTACCATCTGGCCCCAGTGCTGCAATGATACCGCGAGACCC
ACGCTCACCGGCTCCAGATTTATCAGCAATAAACCAGCCAGCCGGAAGGGCCGAGCGCAGAAGTGGTCCT
GCAACTTTATCCGCCTCCATCCAGTCTATTAATTGTTGCCGGGAAGCTAGAGTAAGTAGTTCGCCAGTTA
ATAGTTTGCGCAACGTTGTTGCCATTGCTACAGGCATCGTGGTGTCACGCTCGTCGTTTGGTATGGCTTC
ATTCAGCTCCGGTTCCCAACGATCAAGGCGAGTTACATGATCCCCCATGTTGTGCAAAAAAGCGGTTAGC
TCCTTCGGTCCTCCGATCGTTGTCAGAAGTAAGTTGGCCGCAGTGTTATCACTCATGGTTATGGCAGCAC
TGCATAATTCTCTTACTGTCATGCCATCCGTAAGATGCTTTTCTGTGACTGGTGAGTACTCAACCAAGTC
ATTCTGAGAATAGTGTATGCGGCGACCGAGTTGCTCTTGCCCGGCGTCAATACGGGATAATACCGCGCCA
CATAGCAGAACTTTAAAAGTGCTCATCATTGGAAAACGTTCTTCGGGGCGAAAACTCTCAAGGATCTTAC
CGCTGTTGAGATCCAGTTCGATGTAACCCACTCGTGCACCCAACTGATCTTCAGCATCTTTTACTTTCAC
CAGCGTTTCTGGGTGAGCAAAAACAGGAAGGCAAAATGCCGCAAAAAAGGGAATAAGGGCGACACGGAAA
TGTTGAATACTCATACTCTTCCTTTTTCAATATTATTGAAGCATTTATCAGGGTTATTGTCTCATGAGCG
GATACATATTTGAATGTATTTAGAAAAATAAACAAATAGGGGTTCCGCGCACATTTCCCCGAAAAGTGCC
ACCTGCATAATGAAAGACCCCACCTGTAGGTTTGGCAAGCTAGCTTAAGTAACGCCATTTTGCAAGGCAT
GGAAAAATACATAACTGAGAATAGAAAAGTTCAGATCAAGGTCAGGAACAGATGGAACAGCTGAATATGG
GCCAAACAGGATATCTGTGGTAAGCAGTTCCTGCCCCGGCTCAGGGCCAAGAACAGATGGAACAGCTGAA
TATGGGCCAAACAGGATATCTGTGGTAAGCAGTTCCTGCCCCGGCTCAGGGCCAAGAACAGATGGTCCCC
AGATGCGGTCCAGCCCTCAGCAGTTTCTAGAGAACCATCAGATGTTTCCAGGGTGCCCCAAGGACCTGAA
ATGACCCTGTGCCTTATTTGAACTAACCAATCAGTTCGCTTCTCGCTTCTGTTCGCGCGCTTCTGCTCCC
CGAGCTCAATAAAAGAGCCCACAACCCCTCACTCGGCGCGCCAGTCCTCCGATTGACTGAGTCGCCCGGG
TACCCGTGTATCCAATAAACCCTCTTGCAGTTGCATCCGACTTGTGGTCTCGCTGTTCCTTGGGAGGGTC
TCCTCTGAGTGATTGACTACCCGTCAGCGGGGGTCTTTCATTTGGGGGCTCGTCCGGGATCGGGAGACCC
CTGCCCAGGGACCACCGACCCACCACCGGGAGGTAAGCTGGCCAGCAACTTATCTGTGTCTGTCCGATTG
TCTAGTGTCTATGACTGATTTTATGCGCCTGCGTCGGTACTAGTTAGCTAACTAGCTCTGTATCTGGCGG
ACCCGTGGTGGAACTGACGAGTTCGGAACACCCGGCCGCAACCCTGGGAGACGTCCCAGGGACTTCGGGG
GCCGTTTTTGTGGCCCGACCTGAGTCCAAAAATCCCGATCGTTTTGGACTCTTTGGTGCACCCCCCTAAT
AGGAGGGATATGTGGTTCTGGTAGGAGACGAGAACCTAAAACAGTTCCCGCCTCCGTCTGAATTTTTGCT
TTCGGTTTGGGACCGAAGCCGCGCCGCGCGTCTTGTCTGCTGCAGCATCGTTCTGTGTTGTCTCTGTCTG
ACTGTGTTTCTGTATTTGTCTGAAAATTAGGGCCAGACTGTTACCACTCCCTTAAGTTTGACCTTAGGTC
ACTGGAAAGATGTCGAGCGGATCGCTCACAACCAGTCGGTAGATGTCAAGAAGAGACGTTGGGTTACCTT
CTGCTCTGCAGAATGGCCAACCTTTAACGTCGGATGGCCGCGAGACGGCACCTTTAACCGAGACCTCATC
ACCCAGGTTAAGATCAAGGTCTTTTCACCTGGCCCGCATGGACACCCAGACCAGGTCCCCTACATCGTGA
CCTGGGAAGCCTTGGCTTTTGACCCCCCTCCCTGGGTCAAGCCCTTTGTACACCCTAAGCCTCCGCCTCC
TCTTCCTCCATCCGCCCCGTCTCTCCCCCTTGAACCTCCTCGTTCGACCCCGCCTCGATCCTCCCTTTAT
CCAGCCCTCACTCCTTCTCTAGGCGCCCCCATATGGCCATATGAGATCTTATATGGGGCACCCCCGCCCC
TTGTAAACTTCCCTGACCCTGACATGACAAGAGTTACTAACAGCCCCTCTCTCCAAGCTCACTTACAGGC
TCTCTACTTAGTCCAGCACGAAGTCTGGAGACCTCTGGCGGCAGCCTACCAAGAACAACTGGACCGACCG
GTGGTACCTCACCCTTACCGAGTCG
Features (pLannotate 1.2.2; 17 found; start..end, strand, type, name):
    195..213     -  misc_feature   MCS (fragment): pBluescript multiple cloning site
    219..243     +  protein_bind   attB1: mutant version of attB; recombination site for the Gateway® BP reaction BP Clonase™
    292..1080    +  CDS            Neurog2: NGN2_MOUSE - Also known as Ath4a, Atoh4, Ngn2. Experimental evidence at protein level: Swiss-Prot protein existence level 1. Transcriptional regulator. Involved in neuronal differentiation. Activates transcription by binding to the E box (5'- CANNTG-3'). From Mus musculus (Mouse).
   1147..2193    +  CDS            ISL1: ISL1_HUMAN - Experimental evidence at protein level: Swiss-Prot protein existence level 1. DNA-binding transcriptional activator. Recognizes and binds to the consensus octamer binding site 5'-ATAATTAA-3' in promoter of target genes. Plays a fundamental role in the gene regulatory network essential for retinal ganglion cell (RGC) differentiation. Cooperates with the transcription factor POU4F2 to achieve maximal levels of expression of RGC target genes and RGC fate specification in the developing retina. Involved in the specification of motor neurons in cooperation with LHX3 and LDB1. Binds to
   2257..3456    +  CDS            Lhx3: LHX3_MOUSE - Also known as Lim-3, Lim3, Plim. Experimental evidence at protein level: Swiss-Prot protein existence level 1. Required for the establishment of the specialized cells of the pituitary gland and the nervous system (By similarity). Involved in the development of interneurons and motor neurons in cooperation with LDB1 and ISL1. Acts as a transcriptional activator. Binds to and activates the promoter of the alpha-glycoprotein gene, and synergistically enhances transcription from the prolactin promoter in cooperation with Pou1f1/Pit-1. From Mus musculus (Mouse).
   3473..3497    -  protein_bind   attB2: mutant version of attB; recombination site for the Gateway® BP reaction BP Clonase™
   3514..4102    +  misc_feature   WPRE: woodchuck hepatitis virus posttranscriptional regulatory element
   4160..4751    +  LTR            LTR: long terminal repeat from Moloney murine leukemia virus
   4817..4869    -  CDS            lacI (fragment): lac repressor; lacI; The lac repressor binds to the lac operator to inhibit transcription in E. coli. This inhibition can be relieved by adding lactose or isopropyl-β-D-thiogalactopyranoside (IPTG).
   5052..5640    -  rep_origin     ori: high-copy-number ColE1/pMB1/pBR322/pUC origin of replication
   5804..6664    -  CDS            AmpR: β-lactamase; bla; confers resistance to ampicillin, carbenicillin, and related antibiotics
   6665..6769    -  promoter       AmpR promoter: bla
   6799..7392    +  LTR            LTR: long terminal repeat from Moloney murine leukemia virus
   7455..7654    +  misc_feature   MMLV Ψ: packaging signal of Moloney murine leukemia virus (MMLV)
   7706..7794    +  misc_feature   MESV Ψ (fragment): packaging signal of murine embryonic stem cell virus
   7871..8287    +  CDS            gag (truncated): truncated Moloney murine leukemia virus (MMLV) gag gene lacking the start codon
   8297..176     +  misc_feature   pol region (across the origin): Moloney murine leukemia virus (MMLV) pol region containing the splice acceptor site
