[The description below was written by a language model from this plasmid's Addgene catalogue record and pLannotate feature annotations shown in this document.]
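Description:
pMXs-NIL is a Moloney murine leukemia virus-based retroviral expression vector built on the Gateway-adapted pMXs-gw backbone, designed to deliver the three motor neuron transcription factors Neurog2 (Ngn2), Isl1 and Lhx3 to mammalian cells from a single provirus. In bacteria it is maintained through a high-copy ColE1/pUC-type origin and selected with ampicillin via the β-lactamase gene and its promoter. The sequenced plasmid is 8,495 nt.

The retroviral cassette is bounded by two MMLV long terminal repeats. Downstream of the 5' LTR lie the MMLV packaging signal (with a fragment matching the MESV Ψ), a truncated gag lacking its start codon, and a pol region carrying the splice acceptor. Together these allow the genomic RNA to be packaged when viral proteins are supplied in trans by packaging cells. No separate internal promoter is annotated, so expression presumably depends on the 5' LTR. The NIL insert sits between attB1 and attB2 sites, consistent with its Gateway cloning, and contains the three coding sequences in the order Neurog2, Isl1, Lhx3, all on the same strand. They are separated by short unannotated gaps of about 60 nt. The record does not state what these linkers are, although the spacing would fit a polycistronic design. The catalogue lists all three genes as mouse, although the annotation software's best match for Isl1 was the human protein entry. A WPRE follows the insert, ahead of the 3' LTR, to enhance transcript stability and expression.

According to the record, the construct is used for retroviral co-expression of these factors in motor neuron reprogramming, in work on direct conversion of cells to motor neurons.
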