Addgene plasmid #233154: pMXs-NIL
Purpose: Retroviral expression of Ngn2, Isl1, and Lhx3 for motor neuron reprogramming
Depositing lab: Kate Galloway. Depositing organization: Massachusetts Institute of Technology. Publication: Proliferation history and transcription factor levels drive direct conversion to motor neurons. Wang NB, Lende-Dorn BA, Beitz AM, Han P, Adewumi HO, O'Shea TM, Galloway KE. Cell Syst. 2025 Apr 16;16(4):101205. doi: 10.1016/j.cels.2025.101205. Epub 2025 Mar 13. PubMed 40086434.
Backbone
  Vector backbone: pMXs-gw
  Vector type: Mammalian Expression, Retroviral
Growth in bacteria
  Bacterial resistance: Ampicillin, 100 μg/mL
  Growth temperature: 30°C
  Growth strain: NEB Stable
  Copy number: High Copy
Gene/Insert
  Gene/Insert name: NIL
  Species: M. musculus (mouse)
  Entrez Gene: Isl1; Lhx3 (a.k.a. Lim3, P-LIM, mLIM3, mLim-3); Neurog2 (a.k.a. Atoh4, Math4A, bHLHa8, ngn-2, ngn2)
  Cloning method: Gateway Cloning
Terms and licenses: Academic/Nonprofit Terms; Industry Terms: Not Available to Industry
Depositor comments: Please visit https://doi.org/10.1101/2023.11.26.568736 for bioRxiv preprint.
How to cite: pMXs-NIL was a gift from Kate Galloway (Addgene plasmid # 233154 ; http://n2t.net/addgene:233154 ; RRID:Addgene_233154)
